>Addgene plasmid #196770 | pGG-PIP32 | addgene full sequence | sequence record 394800 | Addgene NGS Result
GACGAAAGGGCCTCGTGATACGCCTATTTTTATAGGTTAATGTCATGATAATAATGGTTTCTTAGACGTC
AGGTGGCACTTTTCGGGGAAATGTGCGCGGAACCCCTATTTGTTTATTTTTCTAAATACATTCAAATATG
TATCCGCTCATGAGACAATAACCCTGATAAATGCTTCAATAATATTGAAAAAGGAAGAGTATGAGTATTC
AACATTTCCGTGTCGCCCTTATTCCCTTTTTTGCGGCATTTTGCCTTCCTGTTTTTGCTCACCCAGAAAC
GCTGGTGAAAGTAAAAGATGCTGAAGATCAGTTGGGTGCACGAGTGGGTTACATCGAACTGGATCTCAAC
AGCGGTAAGATCCTTGAGAGTTTTCGCCCCGAAGAACGTTTTCCAATGATGAGCACTTTTAAAGTTCTGC
TATGTGGCGCGGTATTATCCCGTATTGACGCCGGGCAAGAGCAACTCGGTCGCCGCATACACTATTCTCA
GAATGACTTGGTTGAGTACTCACCAGTCACAGAAAAGCATCTTACGGATGGCATGACAGTAAGAGAATTA
TGCAGTGCTGCCATAACCATGAGTGATAACACTGCGGCCAACTTACTTCTGACAACGATCGGAGGACCGA
AGGAGCTAACCGCTTTTTTGCACAACATGGGGGATCATGTAACTCGCCTTGATCGTTGGGAACCGGAGCT
GAATGAAGCCATACCAAACGACGAGCGTGACACCACGATGCCTGTAGCAATGGCAACAACGTTGCGCAAA
CTATTAACTGGCGAACTACTTACTCTAGCTTCCCGGCAACAATTAATAGACTGGATGGAGGCGGATAAAG
TTGCAGGACCACTTCTGCGCTCGGCCCTTCCGGCTGGCTGGTTTATTGCTGATAAATCTGGAGCCGGTGA
GCGTGGCTCTCGAGGTATCATTGCAGCACTGGGGCCAGATGGTAAGCCCTCCCGTATCGTAGTTATCTAC
ACGACGGGGAGTCAGGCAACTATGGATGAACGAAATAGACAGATCGCTGAGATAGGTGCCTCACTGATTA
AGCATTGGTAACTGTCAGACCAAGTTTACTCATATATACTTTAGATTGATTTAAAACTTCATTTTTAATT
TAAAAGGATCTAGGTGAAGATCCTTTTTGATAATCTCATGACCAAAATCCCTTAACGTGAGTTTTCGTTC
CACTGAGCGTCAGACCCCGTAGAAAAGATCAAAGGATCTTCTTGAGATCCTTTTTTTCTGCGCGTAATCT
GCTGCTTGCAAACAAAAAAACCACCGCTACCAGCGGTGGTTTGTTTGCCGGATCAAGAGCTACCAACTCT
TTTTCCGAAGGTAACTGGCTTCAGCAGAGCGCAGATACCAAATACTGTTCTTCTAGTGTAGCCGTAGTTA
GGCCACCACTTCAAGAACTCTGTAGCACCGCCTACATACCTCGCTCTGCTAATCCTGTTACCAGTGGCTG
CTGCCAGTGGCGATAAGTCGTGTCTTACCGGGTTGGACTCAAGACGATAGTTACCGGATAAGGCGCAGCG
GTCGGGCTGAACGGGGGGTTCGTGCACACAGCCCAGCTTGGAGCGAACGACCTACACCGAACTGAGATAC
CTACAGCGTGAGCTATGAGAAAGCGCCACGCTTCCCGAAGGGAGAAAGGCGGACAGGTATCCGGTAAGCG
GCAGGGTCGGAACAGGAGAGCGCACGAGGGAGCTTCCAGGGGGAAACGCCTGGTATCTTTATAGTCCTGT
CGGGTTTCGCCACCTCTGACTTGAGCGTCGATTTTTGTGATGCTCGTCAGGGGGGCGGAGCCTATGGAAA
AACGCCAGCAACGCGGCCTTTTTACGGTTCCTGGCCTTTTGCTGGCCTTTTGCTCACATGTTCTTTCCTG
CGTTATCCCCTGATTCTGTGGATAACCGTATTACCGCCTTTGAGTGAGCTGATACCGCTCGCCGCAGCCG
AACGACCGAGCGCAGCGAGTCAGTGAGCGAGGAAGCGGAAGAGCGCCCAATACGCAAACCGCCTCTCCCC
GCGCGTTGGCCGATTCATTAATGCAGCTGGCACGACAGGTTTCCCGACTGGAAAGCGGGCAGTGAGCGCA
ACGCAATTAATGTGAGTTAGCTCACTCATTAGGCACCCCAGGCTTTACACTTTATGCTTCCGGCTCGTAT
GTTGTGTGGAATTGTGAGCGGATAACAATTTCACACGAGCTATTTAGGTGACACTATAGAAGTGAAGCTT
GGTCTCAACCTACCGGTTGAAAATAAGAGTGGTGGATCCATATAAACCAATCTTGATTACTCAAAAGAAA
CCGGTTTGGTTTTACAAGGGGACATAACGGCGTCGTAGGAGTCGTCTGTAAATACGAATGGTGTCACGGT
GTAAGGTAAGTTCTTCTCTATGTGGACAGTGTTTAGGTGCAGAAGACTATATATATTGTATTGCCTTCAA
TGTTGTAACATTTTTTTTTTTCAGTTGTAGTTGTAGCCACACAGTTCTTTTTAAGGTCTGTTGTGTTTAA
AGATTTTTAATTCTACGAGGTCAATGATAAAATTCTCAACTTGAGTGTCGTTTGTATATTTTGGGTGGGA
AAGGTTCGAACTCTCGACCCCAATCCGCTTCTTCTCTGCTCTTTGGCTGCTGCTAAATGCCCTGACCGTC
TGCTTCGAAGTTAATTGCTAGGCATAACAAACAAGAAAATTTTTGTGTTTGTTGAGGACGTAAAATGCAC
GTACCACACATGTGTAATGTACTAATGTGGTTGTATATGAAAATAATTATTATAACCTAAGATAATATAT
TAAATTTGGAAAGCCATCATGAAGTCGGTTCTAATTCAAACTTACTTAATCGTTTATGTATGTGGTGTCA
CACCGATCACGATCGGTTAGTTTGTGTTTCTCAAGTGTTCTATTATTATATACTTTTCAAAAGATTTGTT
AAATTTATTGTTTGTTTAATTGGTTACTTTTGAGTTTTTCGCAAAGGAACAGCGGAGATTAATATATGAG
TTCTATAGCCAACATAAATTTAATCAACCAAATTTTACCAACCTTTTTTCTTTTAAAATGTATTCTCCTA
TCAAATAGTACACGAGATAAACAATTCTAATCTATTTAAAGAAAAAAATGATATTTAAAACCTTATACCT
AATGAAAACACTTTGAACACATGATAAATCATTAATAATAATTTTGTTCTAACTTAATTCCATTTATTGC
TTTATTTATTTTTCTATATTTTGCTGTGAAATTAGGATAATTTTTGTTGATGTAAAGTTACTACAAAAAA
ATCTTGTTTGTATATCACTACTAGAGTTTGAGAATGTTAGTTAACAACCAAAGAAAAATGGTTGTCTTAA
AGGGACAATTGTTGTATTTTCACTCTAATGAAGGAGTTAGGATGGTAAAGAGAACATGACAATTCAAAGT
CAACTAAGTAACTACAATAAATAATTTCATAGATGACATAGTTTCTCTCCCATGTACAAGAAGTGGTTGT
TTCATTGACTTGGAAGATATATGGTGGGCCCATTTCACGCACTATATTGGGCCTCAATCGCGTTATTTTT
CTTCTAGAAGCCCAAAAGTTTTTGTGTACTATACATGCATGAACGTCAAAAATTATTACTATTAGTTCAA
CGAATTTATACTATGGTCTATGGACTTGGTGACAAAAGTAAACTATGAAATACTAGACAATTATTCGTAA
TTGTTTTTATCCGCTTGACTTTGAATATTTCCCATATATGATAAATTTTCATTAACTTGAGTGAATAACC
AAAATCTAACTAATATATAATTATCGGCAAGATATCAGATTTTTATGTGTAGGAAAACCAAAGAAGAAGA
AAACGAACAAACCAAAAGTTAAGACTTTTCTTTACTGTTCGGTACGGTATGCTTCAAGTTTTAATCATCC
TACATATATTTAAGATGTGTGTAGTCGTCGAGTAGTAACACTTATCATATTTTCTAATGAATCTAAACTA
TGAAACTATTTTGACAAAGAATCCTAATAAAAATCGAACCTAATCAAGAAGAAAACGAATTTGCTATATC
ATAAAAAAATTACCACTAGGCCACTACTTTCTAAACTTAAAGTTAATCCATCATATTTCCAAATCGTTTG
GTAATCAATGGATCGGATAAATGAACTGATTAGTGATTACGTACTATATAATTAACAGTCATGAAAAGCA
AACCGCAAACGATACGTCAAATTTTAAAACTTGAAAAGTCAAGCAGTGGGTTAACTTTCTTTAGATTTAT
GAAACAATGTTCTATATTCTAAATAGTTTCTTACAGTAAAATTCAAATCTATATATACACAAATAGAAAA
ATGATTGGTTTTTGTAACTTGGGTTGGTAGAATATTCATATCACATTTGACATTTCTATTCTTCAAGAAT
AACTTATGGGAGAAGTTACTTTCGTTCGAAAACTATAAAAGTTGCAGAAGATAGTGAAGATAGTTGCAGA
ATTGTATTATATATGTTATACCCAGTTATGTGTGCATGTGTGTACATATATATATGTGTACACTAATACA
CACGTTTTTCTATGAAATACGAGTTTGTTCAAAAACATCTGACTTTTGTTCATTCATATAAAATGTTAAA
CGAACTTTTCCTACTTTTTAGTGAATATATTTCGTCAAATTGAAATTGATGCCAAAATTAGGTATAACGT
GAAAAACGTATATGTTTTTTAAAAATGAGATTAGTTACGTTTGAAAATCAAATCTTTTCACATTTCACTT
TCATACTTGGAGTTTTTGTTTTGTTTTATAACTTGTGTATTTACTACTACAACTGTTTGCACAACATAAC
ATTGAATTGAAATCTTTATATATTAAAATGAAAACACTCAACCCCTTAAAATAGAAATGGTTCACATTCG
AGTTTGGTTATTATTTTCTGATAACTGAATTAGATGCCGAACCAAAACCATACAAATTTCCGAGAGATGT
AGAATGATGGGCATTTTAATCGTACCAAACAGAACCGAACCAAACCAAACAACCGAACCGTAGTGACGTA
GTCTACATCTAACCCATTTGGTTAAACTTTTTTCAACCCTAATGGTTCGGTTTGAACCATTAACCCTAAC
TGTTTTTTAATTTATAATTAATTTCGTTAGGTAGATAATATTACATGCTTGATTTTGGTTATTTATCAAA
ACTAAGTTTACTTAGTTCTTTCAATCCTTAAATCTCTAATTCTAAGCTACAATTTTATAAGGTATGGAAA
AAACTATTCATATCTCATTTCTATTCCGTTACTTTTCAAAAATTTCAAGTTTTTTTTGACTAAGAAAAGA
TTTTATAAAAAAAATATGGCTAATAACCACAACGTTTTTCTTGAGTATTATTATTAATAGACTAAACAAA
TACAAATAAAGTTTACCCCACTCGAATATAAATATTTTTGAGGAAATGTATCTACTATCTTCTTAAACAA
CGTCGTGTCATTACTCAAAAGTGTCCAACGGGCAATACAAGATTATGATGGACGACCCATGATTAAACAT
GTTCGATCTAATCTAAAATCTTTTTAGTCTATATTAGTGAAGCACTGAAAACAAAATGTTGTTATCAAAT
TTGATTTGTTCTTGTTAACAATAAATTCTTTTCAAAAGTGAGCAAAATATTTGTAGTCGTGGACTTAACA
ACAATACATCAATCGCTAATAAAACACTGGCTTCCACAAATGATGTATAAAAACTATATTCAAAGTCGTC
GTCCTTGTTTTTTCTCTCATCAGTTCACAAACAAGCTCAACTTTGGATAAAACGCGTCGGACGTACGAAA
AAAAGAAGACTTGCAGAGAAACAACAGTCACACACACAATCACCTCAGATTTAAAAATATTCCTTTGGTA
TTACTTGAACTAACGTCATCCGAGTTGTTTCTATATATATGTACATATATTCTTTACATGTTATTTATAG
CTAATTGGAAGTTTTTAGTGCTTATTGCTAGCTACTAATTAATAACGAGTTTAATTCTAATGAAAATTGG
ACACAAAATCTGATACTAAGTTGCCTATATAAGATTAGAAATTTAAACTAATAACAGTTACATATATACA
AAATCGTGTTGTACCTCATATAATTATGGTGCATTTGAATAAGATATCTATTGAAAAATATATAATGAAA
AATTAAATTGGTACTCTAATCAAAAAAAAAAAAAATCTTTAACACATCAAATGTTCAATTTTTTTAAAAG
TCCAAATCGTTTTGATATTGTTTTTTATTGAAGAGCAAACTACTATAAGAAAAATATTTGAAGAAACATA
GCATTTTCCCATGCATAAACTAGAATGACCAACAAAGATACTCTCAAAGTCTCACTTGTCTAAAAAACAG
ATAAAAATCATTTCCAATTTTGAGAAAAGGAAAAAAAAACAACTCCAATAATACTTTTTGATTTTCTTTT
CGTTGCATTAAAATAAATGTGGCAAAAATCCAATAATATTACTATTATAAGTTAAAAAAACTCAAAAAAA
AAAAAAAGTATATTCCGTCAACTTTTTCTCAGTCCGGTTCAATCATCTCCATCATCGTTGATCTCTCTCT
CTCCGTCAACGTTCTCTCTATAAAGCAGAGAGTTTCACAGCGCGTGAAAAATGGCTTTTCCCACTTAGCC
ACAACGACGCGTTTCAATTCTCCATCTCTCCCTCTCTCTCTCTCTTTCTTCAAAGATTCCACCAACCTAT
ACATATACTTATATATAATCTATGCTACGTGTATATACTTCCGATATCCTTCAACCAACTCTTTGAATTC
CGACTTTGGATCTAACATGAGACCGAATTCTCGCCCTATAGTGAGTCGTATTACCTGGCCGTCGTTTTAC
AACGTCGTGACTGGGAAAACCCTGGCGTTACCCAACTTAATCGCCTTGCAGCACATCCCCCTTTCGCCAG
CTGGCGTAATAGCGAAGAGGCCCGCACCGATCGCCCTTCCCAACAGTTGCGCAGCCTGAATGGCGAATGG
CGCCTGATGCGGTATTTTCTCCTTACGCATCTGTGCGGTATTTCACACCGCATATGGTGCACTCTCAGTA
CAATCTGCTCTGATGCCGCATAGTTAAGCCAGCCCCGACACCCGCCAACACCCGCTGACGCGCCCTGACG
GGCTTGTCTGCTCCCGGCATCCGCTTACAGACAAGCTGTGACCGTCTCCGGGAGCTGCATGTGTCAGAGG
TTTTCACCGTCATCACCGAAACGCGCGA
Features (pLannotate 1.2.2; 13 found; start..end, strand, type, name):
     96..200     +  promoter       AmpR promoter: bla
    201..1061    +  CDS            AmpR: β-lactamase; bla; confers resistance to ampicillin, carbenicillin, and related antibiotics
   1232..1820    +  rep_origin     ori: high-copy-number ColE1/pMB1/pBR322/pUC origin of replication
   2003..2095    +  CDS            lacI (fragment): lac repressor; lacI; The lac repressor binds to the lac operator to inhibit transcription in E. coli. This inhibition can be relieved by adding lactose or isopropyl-β-D-thiogalactopyranoside (IPTG).
   2108..2129    +  protein_bind   CAP binding site: CAP binding activates transcription in the presence of cAMP. E. coli catabolite activator protein
   2144..2174    +  promoter       lac promoter: promoter for the E. coli lac operon
   2182..2198    +  protein_bind   lac operator: The lac repressor binds to the lac operator to inhibit transcription in E. coli. This inhibition can be relieved by adding lactose or isopropyl-β-D-thiogalactopyranoside (IPTG). lac repressor encoded by lacI
   2212..2230    +  promoter       SP6 promoter: promoter for bacteriophage SP6 RNA polymerase
   3833..3851    +  misc_feature   En2 SA (fragment): splice acceptor from the mouse Engrailed 2 gene (Skarnes et al., 1992)
   6825..6843    -  promoter       T7 promoter: promoter for bacteriophage T7 RNA polymerase
   6845..6997    +  CDS            lacZα (fragment): LacZα fragment of β-galactosidase; lacZ fragment
   7003..7102    -  misc_feature   bom (fragment): basis of mobility region from pBR322
   7204..1       -  CDS            rop (fragment) (across the origin): Rop protein, which maintains plasmids at low copy number; rop
