[The description below was written by a language model from this plasmid's Addgene catalogue record and pLannotate feature annotations shown in this document.]
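Description:
pGG-PIP32 is a GreenGate entry vector built on the pGGA000 backbone, the module position that in the GreenGate Golden Gate cloning system is reserved for plant promoters. It is a small bacterial cloning plasmid of about 7.2 kb, propagated in E. coli at high copy from a ColE1/pUC-type origin and selected with ampicillin through a bla (β-lactamase) cassette driven by its own promoter. The remaining annotated backbone elements are typical leftovers of a pUC/pGEM-style cloning vector: a lacI fragment, CAP binding site, lac promoter and operator, a lacZα fragment, short bom and rop fragments, and SP6 and T7 phage promoters that flank the insert region.

The insert, roughly 4.1 kb, is the promoter region of Arabidopsis thaliana RESPIRATORY BURST OXIDASE HOMOLOG F (RBOHF, AT1G64060), which encodes an NADPH oxidase involved in reactive oxygen species production. The automated annotation does not label this plant sequence; it lies in the otherwise unannotated stretch between the SP6 and T7 promoters. The very short "En2 SA" hit inside that stretch is most likely a chance match rather than a functional mouse splice acceptor. The type IIS restriction sites and overhangs used for GreenGate assembly are also not annotated.

The plasmid carries no coding sequence, reporter or plant selection marker of its own. It is a building block that can be combined with other GreenGate modules (tags, coding sequences, terminators, resistance cassettes) in a plant destination vector so that a chosen gene or reporter is expressed under RBOHF regulatory control. The associated publication concerns phytohormone response zones in Arabidopsis roots colonized by Fusarium oxysporum, which suggests use in reporter lines for such studies, though the record does not describe specific downstream constructs.
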