Addgene plasmid #196770: pGG-PIP32
Purpose: Contains RBOHF promoter
Depositing lab: Marc Somssich. Depositing organization: University of Melbourne. Publication: Resolving spatially distinct phytohormone response zones in Arabidopsis thaliana roots colonized by Fusarium oxysporum. Calabria J, Wang L, Rast-Somssich MI, Chen HW, Watt M, Persson S, Andersen TG, Idnurm A, Somssich M. J Exp Bot. 2025 Jan 17:erae516. doi: 10.1093/jxb/erae516. PubMed 39823275.
Backbone
  Vector backbone: pGGA000
  Total vector size (bp): 7237
  Vector type: GreenGate (GG) Entry Vector
Growth in bacteria
  Bacterial resistance: Ampicillin, 100 μg/mL
  Growth temperature: 37°C
  Growth strain: DH5alpha
  Copy number: High Copy
Gene/Insert
  Gene/Insert name: RESPIRATORY BURST OXIDASE HOMOLOG F (alt names: RBOHF; AT1G64060)
  Species: A. thaliana (mustard weed)
  Insert size (bp): 4119
  Entrez Gene: RBOH F (a.k.a. AT1G64060, ARABIDOPSIS THALIANA RESPIRATORY BURST OXIDASE HOMOLOG F, ARABIDOPSIS THALIANA RESPIRATORY BURST OXIDASE HOMOLOG F, ATRBOH F, ATRBOHF, CYTOCHROME B245 BETA CHAIN HOMOLOG RBOHAP108, F22C12.18, F22C12_18, RBOHAP108, RBOHF, RESPIRATORY BURST OXIDASE PROTEIN F, respiratory burst oxidase protein F)
Terms and licenses: Academic/Nonprofit Terms; Industry Terms: Not Available to Industry
Depositor comments: Please visit https://doi.org/10.1101/2022.12.20.521292 for bioRxiv preprint.
How to cite: pGG-PIP32 was a gift from Marc Somssich (Addgene plasmid # 196770 ; http://n2t.net/addgene:196770 ; RRID:Addgene_196770)
